Addgene plasmid #191388: SpCas9_hGEM(1-110)_hSLBP(56-108)
Purpose: SpCas9 fused with geminin and SLBP degrons to improve HDR ratio
Depositing lab: Yannick Doyon. Depositing organization: Universite Laval.
Backbone
  Vector backbone: pX330-U6-Chimeric_BB-CBh-hSpCas9 (Addgene 42230)
  Backbone size w/o insert (bp): 8506
  Total vector size (bp): 9055
  Vector type: Mammalian Expression, CRISPR
Growth in bacteria
  Bacterial resistance: Ampicillin, 100 μg/mL
  Growth temperature: 37°C
  Growth strain: DH5alpha
  Copy number: High Copy
Gene/Insert
  Gene/Insert name: hGEM(1-110)_hSLBP(56_108)
  Species: H. sapiens (human), Synthetic
  Insert size (bp): 551
Terms and licenses: Academic/Nonprofit Terms; Industry Terms: Not Available to Industry
Depositor comments: -hGEM(1-110) sequence is derived from the original FUCCI system PMID: 18267078
How to cite: SpCas9_hGEM(1-110)_hSLBP(56-108) was a gift from Yannick Doyon (Addgene plasmid # 191388 ; http://n2t.net/addgene:191388 ; RRID:Addgene_191388)
