[The description below was written by a language model from this plasmid's Addgene catalogue record and pLannotate feature annotations shown in this document.]
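Description:
SpCas9_hGEM(1-110)_hSLBP(56-108) is a mammalian CRISPR expression plasmid of about 9.05 kb, built on the pX330-U6-Chimeric_BB-CBh-hSpCas9 backbone. It is propagated in E. coli as a high-copy plasmid through a ColE1/pUC-type origin and selected with ampicillin via the β-lactamase gene. An f1 phage origin is also present. The annotation additionally picks up a single AAV2 ITR and short bom and rop fragments downstream of the expression cassette. These appear to be backbone remnants, and one ITR alone does not make the plasmid an AAV packaging vector.

The plasmid carries two expression units. A human U6 RNA polymerase III promoter sits upstream of the S. pyogenes guide RNA scaffold, but no specific guide is recorded, so the construct appears to be supplied without a target spacer. The second unit uses the CBh arrangement (CMV enhancer, chicken β-actin promoter and a hybrid intron) to drive S. pyogenes Cas9, followed by a nucleoplasmin NLS and terminated by a bGH polyadenylation signal. The roughly 550 bp insert is fused to the C-terminus after the NLS. It encodes residues 1–110 of human geminin, derived from the original FUCCI cell-cycle reporter system, followed by residues 56–108 of human stem-loop binding protein (SLBP).

Both fragments act as cell-cycle-regulated degrons. Geminin is destroyed at the metaphase–anaphase transition and so is depleted in G1, and the SLBP fragment adds a second layer of cell-cycle-dependent degradation. According to the depositor, the fusion is intended to improve the ratio of homology-directed repair among editing outcomes, presumably by confining nuclease accumulation to the phases in which that pathway is active.
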