Features (pLannotate 1.2.2; 20 found; start..end, strand, type, name):
      1..241     +  promoter       U6 promoter: RNA polymerase III promoter for human U6 snRNA
    268..343     +  misc_RNA       gRNA scaffold: guide RNA scaffold for the Streptococcus pyogenes CRISPR/Cas9 system
    350..393     +  misc_RNA       gRNA scaffold (fragment): guide RNA scaffold for the Streptococcus pyogenes CRISPR/Cas9 system
    440..725     +  enhancer       CMV enhancer: human cytomegalovirus immediate early enhancer; contains an 18-bp deletion relative to the standard CMV enhancer
    727..1004    +  promoter       chicken β-actin promoter: No description available
   1005..1232    +  intron         hybrid intron: hybrid between chicken β-actin (CBA) and minute virus of mice (MMV) introns (Gray et al., 2011)
   1370..2971    +  CDS            Cas9(N): N-terminal portion of Streptococcus pyogenes Cas9 (Zetsche et al., 2015)
   2972..5470    +  CDS            Cas9(C): C-terminal portion of Streptococcus pyogenes Cas9 (Zetsche et al., 2015)
   5471..5518    +  CDS            nucleoplasmin NLS: bipartite nuclear localization signal from nucleoplasmin
   5555..5884    +  CDS            GMNN (fragment): GEMI_HUMAN - Experimental evidence at protein level: Swiss-Prot protein existence level 1. Inhibits DNA replication by preventing the incorporation of MCM complex into pre-replication complex (pre-RC) (PubMed:9635433, PubMed:14993212, PubMed:20129055, PubMed:24064211). It is degraded during the mitotic phase of the cell cycle (PubMed:9635433, PubMed:14993212, PubMed:24064211). Its destruction at the metaphase- anaphase transition permits replication in the succeeding cell cycle (PubMed:9635433, PubMed:14993212, PubMed:24064211). Inhibits histone acetyltransferase activity of KAT7/HBO1 in a CDT
   5855..6058    +  CDS            SLBP (fragment): SLBP_HUMAN - Also known as HBP. Experimental evidence at protein level: Swiss-Prot protein existence level 1. RNA-binding protein involved in the histone pre-mRNA processing. Binds the stem-loop structure of replication-dependent histone pre-mRNAs and contributes to efficient 3'-end processing by stabilizing the complex between histone pre-mRNA and U7 small nuclear ribonucleoprotein (snRNP), via the histone downstream element (HDE). Plays an important role in targeting mature histone mRNA from the nucleus to the cytoplasm and to the translation machinery. Stabilizes mature histone mRNA and cou
   6101..6212    +  polyA_signal   bGH poly(A) signal: bovine growth hormone polyadenylation signal
   6317..6457    +  repeat_region  AAV2 ITR: inverted terminal repeat of adeno-associated virus serotype 2 inverted
   6462..6513    -  misc_feature   bom (fragment): basis of mobility region from pBR322
   6532..6987    +  rep_origin     f1 ori (sequence partly withheld): f1 bacteriophage origin of replication; arrow indicates direction of (+) strand synthesis
   6988..7037    -  misc_feature   bom (fragment): basis of mobility region from pBR322
   7139..7174    -  CDS            rop (fragment): Rop protein, which maintains plasmids at low copy number; rop
   7269..7373    +  promoter       AmpR promoter: bla
   7374..8234    +  CDS            AmpR: β-lactamase; bla; confers resistance to ampicillin, carbenicillin, and related antibiotics
   8405..8993    +  rep_origin     ori: high-copy-number ColE1/pMB1/pBR322/pUC origin of replication
>Addgene plasmid #191388 | SpCas9_hGEM(1-110)_hSLBP(56-108) | addgene full sequence | sequence record 378110 | Addgene NGS Result
GAGGGCCTATTTCCCATGATTCCTTCATATTTGCATATACGATACAAGGCTGTTAGAGAGATAATTGGAA
TTAATTTGACTGTAAACACAAAGATATTAGTACAAAATACGTGACGTAGAAAGTAATAATTTCTTGGGTA
GTTTGCAGTTTTAAAATTATGTTTTAAAATGGACTATCATATGCTTACCGTAACTTGAAAGTATTTCGAT
TTCTTGGCTTTATATATCTTGTGGAAAGGACGAAACACCGGGTCTTCGAGAAGACCTGTTTTAGAGCTAG
AAATAGCAAGTTAAAATAAGGCTAGTCCGTTATCAACTTGAAAAAGTGGCACCGAGTCGGTGCTTTTTTG
TTTTAGAGCTAGAAATAGCAAGTTAAAATAAGGCTAGTCCGTTTTTAGCGCGTGCGCCAATTCTGCAGAC
AAATGGCTCTAGAGGTACCCGTTACATAACTTACGGTAAATGGCCCGCCTGGCTGACCGCCCAACGACCC
CCGCCCATTGACGTCAATAGTAACGCCAATAGGGACTTTCCATTGACGTCAATGGGTGGAGTATTTACGG
TAAACTGCCCACTTGGCAGTACATCAAGTGTATCATATGCCAAGTACGCCCCCTATTGACGTCAATGACG
GTAAATGGCCCGCCTGGCATTGTGCCCAGTACATGACCTTATGGGACTTTCCTACTTGGCAGTACATCTA
CGTATTAGTCATCGCTATTACCATGGTCGAGGTGAGCCCCACGTTCTGCTTCACTCTCCCCATCTCCCCC
CCCTCCCCACCCCCAATTTTGTATTTATTTATTTTTTAATTATTTTGTGCAGCGATGGGGGCGGGGGGGG
GGGGGGGGCGCGCGCCRGGSGGGGSGGGGSGGGGSGRGGGGSGGGGSGGGGSGRGGCGGAGAGGTGCGGC
GGCAGCCAATCAGAGCGGCGCGCTCCGAAAGTTTCCTTTTATGGCGAGGCGGCGGCGGCGGCGGCCCTAT
AAAAAGCGAAGCGCGCGGCGGGCGGGAGTCGCTGCGCGCTGCCTTCGCCCCGTGCCCCGCTCCGCCGCCG
CCTCGCGCCGCCCGCCCCGGCTCTGACTGACCGCGTTACTCCCACAGGTGAGCGGGCGGGACGGCCCTTC
TCCTCCGGGCTGTAATTAGCTGAGCAAGAGGTAAGGGTTTAAGGGATGGTTGGTTGGTGGGGTATTAATG
TTTAATTACCTGGAGCACCTGCCTGAAATCACTTTTTTTCAGGTTGGACCGGTGCCACCATGGACTATAA
GGACCACGACGGAGACTACAAGGATCATGATATTGATTACAAAGACGATGACGATAAGATGGCCCCAAAG
AAGAAGCGGAAGGTCGGTATCCACGGAGTCCCAGCAGCCGACAAGAAGTACAGCATCGGCCTGGACATCG
GCACCAACTCTGTGGGCTGGGCCGTGATCACCGACGAGTACAAGGTGCCCAGCAAGAAATTCAAGGTGCT
GGGCAACACCGACCGGCACAGCATCAAGAAGAACCTGATCGGAGCCCTGCTGTTCGACAGCGGCGAAACA
GCCGAGGCCACCCGGCTGAAGAGAACCGCCAGAAGAAGATACACCAGACGGAAGAACCGGATCTGCTATC
TGCAAGAGATCTTCAGCAACGAGATGGCCAAGGTGGACGACAGCTTCTTCCACAGACTGGAAGAGTCCTT
CCTGGTGGAAGAGGATAAGAAGCACGAGCGGCACCCCATCTTCGGCAACATCGTGGACGAGGTGGCCTAC
CACGAGAAGTACCCCACCATCTACCACCTGAGAAAGAAACTGGTGGACAGCACCGACAAGGCCGACCTGC
GGCTGATCTATCTGGCCCTGGCCCACATGATCAAGTTCCGGGGCCACTTCCTGATCGAGGGCGACCTGAA
CCCCGACAACAGCGACGTGGACAAGCTGTTCATCCAGCTGGTGCAGACCTACAACCAGCTGTTCGAGGAA
AACCCCATCAACGCCAGCGGCGTGGACGCCAAGGCCATCCTGTCTGCCAGACTGAGCAAGAGCAGACGGC
TGGAAAATCTGATCGCCCAGCTGCCCGGCGAGAAGAAGAATGGCCTGTTCGGAAACCTGATTGCCCTGAG
CCTGGGCCTGACCCCCAACTTCAAGAGCAACTTCGACCTGGCCGAGGATGCCAAACTGCAGCTGAGCAAG
GACACCTACGACGACGACCTGGACAACCTGCTGGCCCAGATCGGCGACCAGTACGCCGACCTGTTTCTGG
CCGCCAAGAACCTGTCCGACGCCATCCTGCTGAGCGACATCCTGAGAGTGAACACCGAGATCACCAAGGC
CCCCCTGAGCGCCTCTATGATCAAGAGATACGACGAGCACCACCAGGACCTGACCCTGCTGAAAGCTCTC
GTGCGGCAGCAGCTGCCTGAGAAGTACAAAGAGATTTTCTTCGACCAGAGCAAGAACGGCTACGCCGGCT
ACATTGACGGCGGAGCCAGCCAGGAAGAGTTCTACAAGTTCATCAAGCCCATCCTGGAAAAGATGGACGG
CACCGAGGAACTGCTCGTGAAGCTGAACAGAGAGGACCTGCTGCGGAAGCAGCGGACCTTCGACAACGGC
AGCATCCCCCACCAGATCCACCTGGGAGAGCTGCACGCCATTCTGCGGCGGCAGGAAGATTTTTACCCAT
TCCTGAAGGACAACCGGGAAAAGATCGAGAAGATCCTGACCTTCCGCATCCCCTACTACGTGGGCCCTCT
GGCCAGGGGAAACAGCAGATTCGCCTGGATGACCAGAAAGAGCGAGGAAACCATCACCCCCTGGAACTTC
GAGGAAGTGGTGGACAAGGGCGCTTCCGCCCAGAGCTTCATCGAGCGGATGACCAACTTCGATAAGAACC
TGCCCAACGAGAAGGTGCTGCCCAAGCACAGCCTGCTGTACGAGTACTTCACCGTGTATAACGAGCTGAC
CAAAGTGAAATACGTGACCGAGGGAATGAGAAAGCCCGCCTTCCTGAGCGGCGAGCAGAAAAAGGCCATC
GTGGACCTGCTGTTCAAGACCAACCGGAAAGTGACCGTGAAGCAGCTGAAAGAGGACTACTTCAAGAAAA
TCGAGTGCTTCGACTCCGTGGAAATCTCCGGCGTGGAAGATCGGTTCAACGCCTCCCTGGGCACATACCA
CGATCTGCTGAAAATTATCAAGGACAAGGACTTCCTGGACAATGAGGAAAACGAGGACATTCTGGAAGAT
ATCGTGCTGACCCTGACACTGTTTGAGGACAGAGAGATGATCGAGGAACGGCTGAAAACCTATGCCCACC
TGTTCGACGACAAAGTGATGAAGCAGCTGAAGCGGCGGAGATACACCGGCTGGGGCAGGCTGAGCCGGAA
GCTGATCAACGGCATCCGGGACAAGCAGTCCGGCAAGACAATCCTGGATTTCCTGAAGTCCGACGGCTTC
GCCAACAGAAACTTCATGCAGCTGATCCACGACGACAGCCTGACCTTTAAAGAGGACATCCAGAAAGCCC
AGGTGTCCGGCCAGGGCGATAGCCTGCACGAGCACATTGCCAATCTGGCCGGCAGCCCCGCCATTAAGAA
GGGCATCCTGCAGACAGTGAAGGTGGTGGACGAGCTCGTGAAAGTGATGGGCCGGCACAAGCCCGAGAAC
ATCGTGATCGAAATGGCCAGAGAGAACCAGACCACCCAGAAGGGACAGAAGAACAGCCGCGAGAGAATGA
AGCGGATCGAAGAGGGCATCAAAGAGCTGGGCAGCCAGATCCTGAAAGAACACCCCGTGGAAAACACCCA
GCTGCAGAACGAGAAGCTGTACCTGTACTACCTGCAGAATGGGCGGGATATGTACGTGGACCAGGAACTG
GACATCAACCGGCTGTCCGACTACGATGTGGACCATATCGTGCCTCAGAGCTTTCTGAAGGACGACTCCA
TCGACAACAAGGTGCTGACCAGAAGCGACAAGAACCGGGGCAAGAGCGACAACGTGCCCTCCGAAGAGGT
CGTGAAGAAGATGAAGAACTACTGGCGGCAGCTGCTGAACGCCAAGCTGATTACCCAGAGAAAGTTCGAC
AATCTGACCAAGGCCGAGAGAGGCGGCCTGAGCGAACTGGATAAGGCCGGCTTCATCAAGAGACAGCTGG
TGGAAACCCGGCAGATCACAAAGCACGTGGCACAGATCCTGGACTCCCGGATGAACACTAAGTACGACGA
GAATGACAAGCTGATCCGGGAAGTGAAAGTGATCACCCTGAAGTCCAAGCTGGTGTCCGATTTCCGGAAG
GATTTCCAGTTTTACAAAGTGCGCGAGATCAACAACTACCACCACGCCCACGACGCCTACCTGAACGCCG
TCGTGGGAACCGCCCTGATCAAAAAGTACCCTAAGCTGGAAAGCGAGTTCGTGTACGGCGACTACAAGGT
GTACGACGTGCGGAAGATGATCGCCAAGAGCGAGCAGGAAATCGGCAAGGCTACCGCCAAGTACTTCTTC
TACAGCAACATCATGAACTTTTTCAAGACCGAGATTACCCTGGCCAACGGCGAGATCCGGAAGCGGCCTC
TGATCGAGACAAACGGCGAAACCGGGGAGATCGTGTGGGATAAGGGCCGGGATTTTGCCACCGTGCGGAA
AGTGCTGAGCATGCCCCAAGTGAATATCGTGAAAAAGACCGAGGTGCAGACAGGCGGCTTCAGCAAAGAG
TCTATCCTGCCCAAGAGGAACAGCGATAAGCTGATCGCCAGAAAGAAGGACTGGGACCCTAAGAAGTACG
GCGGCTTCGACAGCCCCACCGTGGCCTATTCTGTGCTGGTGGTGGCCAAAGTGGAAAAGGGCAAGTCCAA
GAAACTGAAGAGTGTGAAAGAGCTGCTGGGGATCACCATCATGGAAAGAAGCAGCTTCGAGAAGAATCCC
ATCGACTTTCTGGAAGCCAAGGGCTACAAAGAAGTGAAAAAGGACCTGATCATCAAGCTGCCTAAGTACT
CCCTGTTCGAGCTGGAAAACGGCCGGAAGAGAATGCTGGCCTCTGCCGGCGAACTGCAGAAGGGAAACGA
ACTGGCCCTGCCCTCCAAATATGTGAACTTCCTGTACCTGGCCAGCCACTATGAGAAGCTGAAGGGCTCC
CCCGAGGATAATGAGCAGAAACAGCTGTTTGTGGAACAGCACAAGCACTACCTGGACGAGATCATCGAGC
AGATCAGCGAGTTCTCCAAGAGAGTGATCCTGGCCGACGCTAATCTGGACAAAGTGCTGTCCGCCTACAA
CAAGCACCGGGATAAGCCCATCAGAGAGCAGGCCGAGAATATCATCCACCTGTTTACCCTGACCAATCTG
GGAGCCCCTGCCGCCTTCAAGTACTTTGACACCACCATCGACCGGAAGAGGTACACCAGCACCAAAGAGG
TGCTGGACGCCACCCTGATCCACCAGAGCATCACCGGCCTGTACGAGACACGGATCGACCTGTCTCAGCT
GGGAGGCGACAAAAGGCCGGCGGCCACGAAAAAGGCCGGCCAGGCAAAAAAGAAAAAGGGATCCGGATAT
CCATCACACTGGCGGCCGCTCGAGATGAATCCCAGTATGAAGCAGAAACAAGAAGAAATCAAAGAGAATA
TAAAGAATAGTTCTGTCCCAAGAAGAACTCTGAAGATGATTCAGCCTTCTGCATCTGGATCTCTTGTTGG
AAGAGAAAATGAGCTGTCCGCAGGCTTGTCCAAAAGGAAACATCGGAATGACCACTTAACATCTACAACT
TCCAGCCCTGGGGTTATTGTCCCAGAATCTAGTGAAAATAAAAATCTTGGAGGAGTCACCCAGGAGTCAT
TTGATCTTATGATTAAAGAAAATCCATCCTCTCAGTATTGGAAGGAAGTGGCAGAAAAACGGAGAAAGGC
GCTGGGCGGGGGATCCAGACCCGAGAGCTTTACCACTCCTGAAGGCCCTAAACCCCGTTCCAGATGCTCT
GACTGGGCAAGTGCAGTTGAAGAAGATGAAATGAGGACCAGAGTTAACAAAGAAATGGCAAGATATAAAA
GGAAACTCCTCATCAATGACTTTGGAAGAGAGAGAAAATGATAATGTACAGAATTCCTAGAGCTCGCTGA
TCAGCCTCGACTGTGCCTTCTAGTTGCCAGCCATCTGTTGTTTGCCCCTCCCCCGTGCCTTCCTTGACCC
TGGAAGGTGCCACTCCCACTGTCCTTTCCTAATAAAATGAGGAAATTGCATCGCATTGTCTGAGTAGGTG
TCATTCTATTCTGGGGGGTGGGGTGGGGCAGGACAGCAAGGGGGAGGATTGGGAAGAGAATAGCAGGCAT
GCTGGGGAGCGGCCGCAGGAACCCCTAGTGATGGAGTTGGCCACTCCCTCTCTGCGCGCTCGCTCGCTCA
CTGAGGCCGGGCGACCAAAGGTCGCCCGACGCCCGGGCTTTGCCCGGGCGGCCTCAGTGAGCGAGCGAGC
GCGCAGCTGCCTGCAGGGGCGCCTGATGCGGTATTTTCTCCTTACGCATCTGTGCGGTATTTCACACCGC
ATA
[95 nt withheld, positions 6514-6608]
T
[46 nt withheld, positions 6610-6655]
C
[141 nt withheld, positions 6657-6797]
CCTTTGACGTTGGAGTCCACGTTCTTT
[37 nt withheld, positions 6825-6861]
ACTCTATCTCGGGCTATTCTTTTGATTTATAAGGGATTTTGCCGATTTCGGTCTATTGGTTAAAAAATGA
GCTGATTTAACAAAAATTTAACGCGAATTTTAACAAAATATTAACGTTTACAATTTTATGGTGCACTCTC
AGTACAATCTGCTCTGATGCCGCATAGTTAAGCCAGCCCCGACACCCGCCAACACCCGCTGACGCGCCCT
GACGGGCTTGTCTGCTCCCGGCATCCGCTTACAGACAAGCTGTGACCGTCTCCGGGAGCTGCATGTGTCA
GAGGTTTTCACCGTCATCACCGAAACGCGCGAGACGAAAGGGCCTCGTGATACGCCTATTTTTATAGGTT
AATGTCATGATAATAATGGTTTCTTAGACGTCAGGTGGCACTTTTCGGGGAAATGTGCGCGGAACCCCTA
TTTGTTTATTTTTCTAAATACATTCAAATATGTATCCGCTCATGAGACAATAACCCTGATAAATGCTTCA
ATAATATTGAAAAAGGAAGAGTATGAGTATTCAACATTTCCGTGTCGCCCTTATTCCCTTTTTTGCGGCA
TTTTGCCTTCCTGTTTTTGCTCACCCAGAAACGCTGGTGAAAGTAAAAGATGCTGAAGATCAGTTGGGTG
CACGAGTGGGTTACATCGAACTGGATCTCAACAGCGGTAAGATCCTTGAGAGTTTTCGCCCCGAAGAACG
TTTTCCAATGATGAGCACTTTTAAAGTTCTGCTATGTGGCGCGGTATTATCCCGTATTGACGCCGGGCAA
GAGCAACTCGGTCGCCGCATACACTATTCTCAGAATGACTTGGTTGAGTACTCACCAGTCACAGAAAAGC
ATCTTACGGATGGCATGACAGTAAGAGAATTATGCAGTGCTGCCATAACCATGAGTGATAACACTGCGGC
CAACTTACTTCTGACAACGATCGGAGGACCGAAGGAGCTAACCGCTTTTTTGCACAACATGGGGGATCAT
GTAACTCGCCTTGATCGTTGGGAACCGGAGCTGAATGAAGCCATACCAAACGACGAGCGTGACACCACGA
TGCCTGTAGCAATGGCAACAACGTTGCGCAAACTATTAACTGGCGAACTACTTACTCTAGCTTCCCGGCA
ACAATTAATAGACTGGATGGAGGCGGATAAAGTTGCAGGACCACTTCTGCGCTCGGCCCTTCCGGCTGGC
TGGTTTATTGCTGATAAATCTGGAGCCGGTGAGCGTGGAAGCCGCGGTATCATTGCAGCACTGGGGCCAG
ATGGTAAGCCCTCCCGTATCGTAGTTATCTACACGACGGGGAGTCAGGCAACTATGGATGAACGAAATAG
ACAGATCGCTGAGATAGGTGCCTCACTGATTAAGCATTGGTAACTGTCAGACCAAGTTTACTCATATATA
CTTTAGATTGATTTAAAACTTCATTTTTAATTTAAAAGGATCTAGGTGAAGATCCTTTTTGATAATCTCA
TGACCAAAATCCCTTAACGTGAGTTTTCGTTCCACTGAGCGTCAGACCCCGTAGAAAAGATCAAAGGATC
TTCTTGAGATCCTTTTTTTCTGCGCGTAATCTGCTGCTTGCAAACAAAAAAACCACCGCTACCAGCGGTG
GTTTGTTTGCCGGATCAAGAGCTACCAACTCTTTTTCCGAAGGTAACTGGCTTCAGCAGAGCGCAGATAC
CAAATACTGTTCTTCTAGTGTAGCCGTAGTTAGGCCACCACTTCAAGAACTCTGTAGCACCGCCTACATA
CCTCGCTCTGCTAATCCTGTTACCAGTGGCTGCTGCCAGTGGCGATAAGTCGTGTCTTACCGGGTTGGAC
TCAAGACGATAGTTACCGGATAAGGCGCAGCGGTCGGGCTGAACGGGGGGTTCGTGCACACAGCCCAGCT
TGGAGCGAACGACCTACACCGAACTGAGATACCTACAGCGTGAGCTATGAGAAAGCGCCACGCTTCCCGA
AGGGAGAAAGGCGGACAGGTATCCGGTAAGCGGCAGGGTCGGAACAGGAGAGCGCACGAGGGAGCTTCCA
GGGGGAAACGCCTGGTATCTTTATAGTCCTGTCGGGTTTCGCCACCTCTGACTTGAGCGTCGATTTTTGT
GATGCTCGTCAGGGGGGCGGAGCCTATGGAAAAACGCCAGCAACGCGGCCTTTTTACGGTTCCTGGCCTT
TTGCTGGCCTTTTGCTCACATGT
